>Addgene plasmid #42035 | pmyc-GFP-TNRC6A-del.GW-I+III | depositor full sequence | sequence record 56796 | pmyc-GFP-TNRC6A-del.GW-I+III sequence 10648 bps
GACGGATCGGGAGATCTCCCGATCCCCTATGGTGCACTCTCAGTACAATCTGCTCTGATGCCGCATAGTT
AAGCCAGTATCTGCTCCCTGCTTGTGTGTTGGAGGTCGCTGAGTAGTGCGCGAGCAAAATTTAAGCTACA
ACAAGGCAAGGCTTGACCGACAATTGCATGAAGAATCTGCTTAGGGTTAGGCGTTTTGCGCTGCTTCGCG
ATGTACGGGCCAGATATACGCGTTGACATTGATTATTGACTAGTTATTAATAGTAATCAATTACGGGGTC
ATTAGTTCATAGCCCATATATGGAGTTCCGCGTTACATAACTTACGGTAAATGGCCCGCCTGGCTGACCG
CCCAACGACCCCCGCCCATTGACGTCAATAATGACGTATGTTCCCATAGTAACGCCAATAGGGACTTTCC
ATTGACGTCAATGGGTGGAGTATTTACGGTAAACTGCCCACTTGGCAGTACATCAAGTGTATCATATGCC
AAGTACGCCCCCTATTGACGTCAATGACGGTAAATGGCCCGCCTGGCATTATGCCCAGTACATGACCTTA
TGGGACTTTCCTACTTGGCAGTACATCTACGTATTAGTCATCGCTATTACCATGGTGATGCGGTTTTGGC
AGTACATCAATGGGCGTGGATAGCGGTTTGACTCACGGGGATTTCCAAGTCTCCACCCCATTGACGTCAA
TGGGAGTTTGTTTTGGCACCAAAATCAACGGGACTTTCCAAAATGTCGTAACAACTCCGCCCCATTGACG
CAAATGGGCGGTAGGCGTGTACGGTGGGAGGTCTATATAAGCAGAGCTCTCTGGCTAACTAGAGAACCCA
CTGCTTACTGGCTTATCGAAATTAATACGACTCACTATAGGGAGACCCAAGCTGGCTAGCCCACCAATGG
AACAAAAACTCATCTCAGAAGAGGATCTGTCCGGCGGCATGGTGAGCAAGGGCGAGGAGCTGTTCACCGG
GGTGGTGCCCATCCTGGTCGAGCTGGACGGCGACGTAAACGGCCACAAGTTCAGCGTGTCCGGCGAGGGC
GAGGGCGATGCCACCTACGGCAAGCTGACCCTGAAGTTCATCTGCACCACCGGCAAGCTGCCCGTGCCCT
GGCCCACCCTCGTGACCACCCTGACCTACGGCGTGCAGTGCTTCAGCCGCTACCCCGACCACATGAAGCA
GCACGACTTCTTCAAGTCCGCCATGCCCGAAGGCTACGTCCAGGAGCGCACCATCTTCTTCAAGGACGAC
GGCAACTACAAGACCCGCGCCGAGGTGAAGTTCGAGGGCGACACCCTGGTGAACCGCATCGAGCTGAAGG
GCATCGACTTCAAGGAGGACGGCAACATCCTGGGGCACAAGCTGGAGTACAACTACAACAGCCACAACGT
CTATATCATGGCCGACAAGCAGAAGAACGGCATCAAGGTGAACTTCAAGATCCGCCACAACATCGAGGAC
GGCAGCGTGCAGCTCGCCGACCACTACCAGCAGAACACCCCCATCGGCGACGGCCCCGTGCTGCTGCCCG
ACAACCACTACCTGAGCACCCAGTCCGCCCTGAGCAAAGACCCCAACGAGAAGCGCGATCACATGGTCCT
GCTGGAGTTCGTGACCGCCGCCGGGATCACTCTCGGCATGGACGAGCTGTACAAGAAGCTTATGGATGCT
GATTCTGCCTCCAGTTCTGAATCAGAGAGAAACATCACTATCATGGCTTCAGGGAACACAGGTGGTGAAA
AAGATGGCCTTCGGAATAGCACTGGACTTGGTTCCCAAAACAAGTTTGTAGTTGGTAGCAGCAGCAATAA
TGTGGGCCATGGAAGTAGTACTGGGCCATGGGGTTTTTCCCATGGAGCCATAATAAGCACATGTCAGGTC
TCTGTGGATGCTCCTGAAAGCAAATCTGAAAGTAGCAACAATAGAATGAATGCTTGGGGCACTGTAAGTT
CTTCATCAAATGGAGGGTTAAATCCAAGCACTTTGAATTCAGCTAGCAACCATGGTGCCTGGCCAGTATT
AGAGAACAATGGACTTGCCCTAAAAGGGCCTGTAGGGAGTGGTAGTTCTGGCATTAATATTCAGTGCAGT
ACTATAGGCCAGATGCCTAACAATCAGAGTATTAACTCTAAAGTGAGTGGTGGTTCTACCCATGGTACCT
GGGGAAGCCTTCAGGAAACTTGTGAATCTGAAGTAAGTGGTACACAGAAGGTTTCATTCAGTGGTCAACC
TCAAAATATTACCACTGAAATGACTGGACCAAATAACACTACTAACTTTATGACCTCTAGTTTACCAAAC
TCCGGTTCAGTGCAGAATAATGAGCTGCCTAGTAGTAACACAGGGGCCTGGCGTGTGAGCACAATGAATC
ATCCTCAGATGCAGGCTCCATCAGGTATGAATGGCACTTCCCTTTCTCACCTTAGCAATGGAGAGTCAAA
AAGTGGAGGCTCTTATGGTACTACATGGGGTGCCTATGGTTCTAATTACTCTGGAGACAAATGTTCAGGC
CCTAATGGCCAAGCTAATGGTGACACTGTGAATGCAACTCTAATGCAGCCTGGCGTAAATGGTCCTATGG
GCACTAACTTTCAAGTTAACACAAACAAAGGAGGTGGTGTGTGGGAATCTGGTGCAGCAAACTCCCAGAG
TACATCATGGGGAAGTGGAAATGGCGCAAATTCTGGAGGAAGTCGAAGAGGATGGGGAACCCCTGCACAA
AACACTGGCACTAATTTACCCAGCGTTGAGTGGAACAAACTGCCTAGCAATCAGCATTCCAATGATAGTG
CAAATGGCAATGGTAAGACGTTTACAAATGGATGGAAATCTACTGAGGAAGAGGATCAGGGTTCTGCCAC
ATCTCAGACAAATGAGCAAAGCAGTGTGTGGGCCAAAACAGGAGGTACAGTGGAGAGCGATGGTAGTACA
GAAAGCACTGGACGCCTTGAGGAAAAAGGAACTGGGGAAAGTCAGAGTAGAGACAGAAGAAAAATTGATC
AGCACACATTACTCCAAAGCATTGTAAACCCCAAACCTGCTCTGAGGTGGGGAGATTCCAAAGGCTCAAA
CTGCCAGGGGGGGTGGGAAGATGATTCTGCTGCTACAGGAATGGTCAAGAGCAATCAGTGGGGGAATTGC
AAAGAGGAGAAGGCTGCATGGAATGACTCGCAAAAGAATAAACAGGGATGGGGTGATGGACAAAAATCAA
GCCAAGGGTGGTCTGTTTCTGCCAGTGATAACTGGGGAGAAACTTCAAGGAATAACCATTGGGGTGAGGC
CAATAAGAAATCCAGCTCAGGAGGTAGTGACAGTGACAGGTCCGTTTCCGGTTGGAACGAACTTGGTAAA
ACTAGTTCTTTCACTTGGGGAAACAACATAAATCCAAATAATTCATCAGGATGGGATGAATCTTCTAAAC
CTACTCCTTCCCAGGGATGGGGAGACCCTCCAAAGTCTAATCAGTCTCTAGGTTGGGGAGATTCGTCAAA
GCCAGTCAGCTCTCCAGACTGGAACAAGCAACAAGACATTGTTGGATCTTGGGGAATCCCACCAGCTACA
GGCAAACCTCCTGGTACAGGCTGGCTGGGGGGACCTATACCAGCCCCAGCAAAAGAAGAAGAACCCACAG
GCTGGGAGGAACCATCCCCAGAATCTATACGTCGCAAAATGGAGATTGATGATGGAACTTCAGCTTGGGG
AGATCCAAGCAAATACAACTACAAAAATGTGAACATGTGGAACAAAAACGTCCCAAATGGCAACAGCCGT
TCAGACCAGCAAGCACAGGTACATCAGCTGCTAACGCCTGCAAGTGCCATCTCAAACAAAGAGGCAAGCA
GTCTGAGTGGCAAAAAAAGGAGAAGGGAAAGGGGAATGATGAAAGGTGGAAACAAACAAGAAGAAGCGTG
GATAAATCCATTTGTTAAACAGTTTTCAAACATCAGTTTTTCGAGAGACTCACCAGAGGAAAATGTACAA
AGCAATAAGATGGACCTTTCTGGAGGAATGTTACAAGACAAACGAATGGAGATAGATAAACATAGCCTAA
ATATTGGTGATTACAATCGAACGGTCGGGAAAGGCCCTGGTTCTCGGCCTCAGATTTCCAAAGAGTCTTC
CATGGAGCGCAATCCTTATTTTGATAAGGATGGCATTGTAGCAGATGAATCCCAAAACATGCAGTTTATG
TCCAGTCAAAGCATGAAGCTTCCCCCTTCAAATAGTGCACTACCTAACCAGGCCCTTGGCTCCATAGCAG
GGCTGGGTATGCAAAACTTGAATTCTGTTAGACAGAATGGCAATCCCAGTATGTTTGGTGTTGGAAACAC
AGCAGCACAACCCCGGGGCATGCAGCAGCCTCCAGCACAACCTCTTAGTTCATCTCAGCCTAATCTCCGT
GCTCAAGTGCCTCCTCCATTACTCTCCCCTCAGGTTCCAGTTTCATTGCTGAAGTATGCACCAAACAACG
GTGGCCTGAATCCACTCTTTGGCCCTCAACAGGTAGCCATGCTGAACCAGCTATCCCAGCTAAACCAGCT
TTCTCAGATCTCCCAGTTACAGCGATTGTTAGCGCAGCAGCAAAGGGCGCAGAGTCAGAGAAGCGTGCCT
TCTGGGAACCGGCCGCAGCAAGACCAGCAGGGTCGACCTCTTAGTGTGCAGCAGCAAATGATGCAACAAT
CTCGTCAACTTGATCCAAACCTGTTGGTGAAGCAGCAGACTCCACCATCTCAGCAGCAGCCACTCCATCA
GCCAGCCATGAAGTCTTTCCTTGACAATGTCATGCCCCACACTACACCTGAGCTGCAAAAAGGGCCATCA
CCAATAAATGCTTTCAGCAACTTCCCTATAGGCTTGAACTCAAACTTGAATGTAAATATGGATATGAACA
GTATTAAAGAGCCACAGTCAAGACTAAGGAAGTGGACGACAGTGGACAGCATTTCTGTGAACACATCTTT
GGATCAAAACTCCAGCAAACATGGTGCTATTTCAAGTGGTTTCAGGCTGGAAGAGTCTCCATTTGTTCCC
TATGACTTTATGAACAGCAGTACTTCACCAGCCAGTCCTCCAGGTTCAATAGGAGATGGCTGGCCACGTG
CCAAATCGCCTAACGGCTCTAGCAGTGTTAATTGGCCACCAGAATTTCGTCCTGGTGAGCCATGGAAAGG
TTATCCAAACATTGACCCTGAAACTGACCCTTACGTCACTCCTGGCAGTGTCATAAACAATCTTTCAATT
AATACTGTGCGGGAAGTTGACCACCTCAGGGACAGGAACAGTGGGTCATCCTCATCCTTGAACACCACGC
TGCCTTCAACTAGTGCCTGGTCATCCATTCGTGCCTCCAACTACAACGTTCCCCTCAGCAGTACAGCACA
AAGCACTTCAGCCAGAAATAGTGATTCCAAATTGACATGGTCTCCTGGTTCAGTTACAAACACCTCTCTG
GCTCATGAGCTGTGGAAGGTCCCTTTGCCACCTAAAAACATCACTGCTCCGTCCCGCCCACCTCCGGGAC
TGACTGGTCAGAAGCCACCCTTGTCTACGTGGGATAATTCTCCCCTTCGTATAGGTGGAGGATGGGGAAA
TTCTGACGCCAGATATACCCCAGGTTCCAGCTGGGGTGAGAGCAGCTCAGGGAGAATAACAAATTGGCTT
GTTCTAAAAAACCTTACACCTCAGATCGATGGCTCAACTCTGCGCACTCTGTGCATGCAGCACGGCCCGC
TGATCACATTCCACCTGAACCTCCCTCACGGAAATGCTCTGGTCCGCTACAGTTCAAAAGAAGAGGTAGT
GAAGGCACAAAAGTCTCTGCACATGTGTGTACTGGGGAACACTACTATTCTTGCTGAGTTTGCCAGTGAA
GAGGAGATCAGTCGTTTCTTTGCACAAAGCCAGTCTCTGACCCCTTCTCCCGGCTGGCAGTCTCTCGGGT
CCAGCCAGAGCCGGCTGGGCTCCCTCGACTGTTCCCACTCATTCTCCAGCCGGACCGATCTCAATCACTG
GAATGGTGCTGGGCTGTCGGGAACTAACTGTGGAGACCTTCACGGCACTTCACTCTGGGGGACCCCGCAT
TATTCCACAAGCCTGTGGGGTCCCCCAAGCAGCAGCGACCCCCGAGGAATTAGCAGCCCATCTCCCATTA
ACGCTTTTCTTTCTGTTGACCACCTGGGTGGGGGTGGAGAGTCCATGTAATCTAGAGGGCCCGTTTAAAC
CCGCTGATCAGCCTCGACTGTGCCTTCTAGTTGCCAGCCATCTGTTGTTTGCCCCTCCCCCGTGCCTTCC
TTGACCCTGGAAGGTGCCACTCCCACTGTCCTTTCCTAATAAAATGAGGAAATTGCATCGCATTGTCTGA
GTAGGTGTCATTCTATTCTGGGGGGTGGGGTGGGGCAGGACAGCAAGGGGGAGGATTGGGAAGACAATAG
CAGGCATGCTGGGGATGCGGTGGGCTCTATGGCTTCTGAGGCGGAAAGAACCAGCTGGGGCTCTAGGGGG
TATCCCC
[124 nt withheld, positions 6518-6641]
C
[91 nt withheld, positions 6643-6733]
A
[49 nt withheld, positions 6735-6783]
CCTTTGACGTTGGAGTCCACGTTCTTT
[37 nt withheld, positions 6811-6847]
ACCCTATCTCGGTCTATTCTTTTGATTTATAAGGGATTTTGCCGATTTCGGCCTATTGGTTAAAAAATGA
GCTGATTTAACAAAAATTTAACGCGAATTAATTCTGTGGAATGTGTGTCAGTTAGGGTGTGGAAAGTCCC
CAGGCTCCCCAGCAGGCAGAAGTATGCAAAGCATGCATCTCAATTAGTCAGCAACCAGGTGTGGAAAGTC
CCCAGGCTCCCCAGCAGGCAGAAGTATGCAAAGCATGCATCTCAATTAGTCAGCAACCATAGTCCCGCCC
CTAACTCCGCCCATCCCGCCCCTAACTCCGCCCAGTTCCGCCCATTCTCCGCCCCATGGCTGACTAATTT
TTTTTATTTATGCAGAGGCCGAGGCCGCCTCTGCCTCTGAGCTATTCCAGAAGTAGTGAGGAGGCTTTTT
TGGAGGCCTAGGCTTTTGCAAAAAGCTCCCGGGAGCTTGTATATCCATTTTCGGATCTGATCAAGAGACA
GGATGAGGATCGTTTCGCATGATTGAACAAGATGGATTGCACGCAGGTTCTCCGGCCGCTTGGGTGGAGA
GGCTATTCGGCTATGACTGGGCACAACAGACAATCGGCTGCTCTGATGCCGCCGTGTTCCGGCTGTCAGC
GCAGGGGCGCCCGGTTCTTTTTGTCAAGACCGACCTGTCCGGTGCCCTGAATGAACTGCAGGACGAGGCA
GCGCGGCTATCGTGGCTGGCCACGACGGGCGTTCCTTGCGCAGCTGTGCTCGACGTTGTCACTGAAGCGG
GAAGGGACTGGCTGCTATTGGGCGAAGTGCCGGGGCAGGATCTCCTGTCATCTCACCTTGCTCCTGCCGA
GAAAGTATCCATCATGGCTGATGCAATGCGGCGGCTGCATACGCTTGATCCGGCTACCTGCCCATTCGAC
CACCAAGCGAAACATCGCATCGAGCGAGCACGTACTCGGATGGAAGCCGGTCTTGTCGATCAGGATGATC
TGGACGAAGAGCATCAGGGGCTCGCGCCAGCCGAACTGTTCGCCAGGCTCAAGGCGCGCATGCCCGACGG
CGAGGATCTCGTCGTGACCCATGGCGATGCCTGCTTGCCGAATATCATGGTGGAAAATGGCCGCTTTTCT
GGATTCATCGACTGTGGCCGGCTGGGTGTGGCGGACCGCTATCAGGACATAGCGTTGGCTACCCGTGATA
TTGCTGAAGAGCTTGGCGGCGAATGGGCTGACCGCTTCCTCGTGCTTTACGGTATCGCCGCTCCCGATTC
GCAGCGCATCGCCTTCTATCGCCTTCTTGACGAGTTCTTCTGAGCGGGACTCTGGGGTTCGAAATGACCG
ACCAAGCGACGCCCAACCTGCCATCACGAGATTTCGATTCCACCGCCGCCTTCTATGAAAGGTTGGGCTT
CGGAATCGTTTTCCGGGACGCCGGCTGGATGATCCTCCAGCGCGGGGATCTCATGCTGGAGTTCTTCGCC
CACCCCAACTTGTTTATTGCAGCTTATAATGGTTACAAATAAAGCAATAGCATCACAAATTTCACAAATA
AAGCATTTTTTTCACTGCATTCTAGTTGTGGTTTGTCCAAACTCATCAATGTATCTTATCATGTCTGTAT
ACCGTCGACCTCTAGCTAGAGCTTGGCGTAATCATGGTCATAGCTGTTTCCTGTGTGAAATTGTTATCCG
CTCACAATTCCACACAACATACGAGCCGGAAGCATAAAGTGTAAAGCCTGGGGTGCCTAATGAGTGAGCT
AACTCACATTAATTGCGTTGCGCTCACTGCCCGCTTTCCAGTCGGGAAACCTGTCGTGCCAGCTGCATTA
ATGAATCGGCCAACGCGCGGGGAGAGGCGGTTTGCGTATTGGGCGCTCTTCCGCTTCCTCGCTCACTGAC
TCGCTGCGCTCGGTCGTTCGGCTGCGGCGAGCGGTATCAGCTCACTCAAAGGCGGTAATACGGTTATCCA
CAGAATCAGGGGATAACGCAGGAAAGAACATGTGAGCAAAAGGCCAGCAAAAGGCCAGGAACCGTAAAAA
GGCCGCGTTGCTGGCGTTTTTCCATAGGCTCCGCCCCCCTGACGAGCATCACAAAAATCGACGCTCAAGT
CAGAGGTGGCGAAACCCGACAGGACTATAAAGATACCAGGCGTTTCCCCCTGGAAGCTCCCTCGTGCGCT
CTCCTGTTCCGACCCTGCCGCTTACCGGATACCTGTCCGCCTTTCTCCCTTCGGGAAGCGTGGCGCTTTC
TCATAGCTCACGCTGTAGGTATCTCAGTTCGGTGTAGGTCGTTCGCTCCAAGCTGGGCTGTGTGCACGAA
CCCCCCGTTCAGCCCGACCGCTGCGCCTTATCCGGTAACTATCGTCTTGAGTCCAACCCGGTAAGACACG
ACTTATCGCCACTGGCAGCAGCCACTGGTAACAGGATTAGCAGAGCGAGGTATGTAGGCGGTGCTACAGA
GTTCTTGAAGTGGTGGCCTAACTACGGCTACACTAGAAGAACAGTATTTGGTATCTGCGCTCTGCTGAAG
CCAGTTACCTTCGGAAAAAGAGTTGGTAGCTCTTGATCCGGCAAACAAACCACCGCTGGTAGCGGTTTTT
TTGTTTGCAAGCAGCAGATTACGCGCAGAAAAAAAGGATCTCAAGAAGATCCTTTGATCTTTTCTACGGG
GTCTGACGCTCAGTGGAACGAAAACTCACGTTAAGGGATTTTGGTCATGAGATTATCAAAAAGGATCTTC
ACCTAGATCCTTTTAAATTAAAAATGAAGTTTTAAATCAATCTAAAGTATATATGAGTAAACTTGGTCTG
ACAGTTACCAATGCTTAATCAGTGAGGCACCTATCTCAGCGATCTGTCTATTTCGTTCATCCATAGTTGC
CTGACTCCCCGTCGTGTAGATAACTACGATACGGGAGGGCTTACCATCTGGCCCCAGTGCTGCAATGATA
CCGCGAGACCCACGCTCACCGGCTCCAGATTTATCAGCAATAAACCAGCCAGCCGGAAGGGCCGAGCGCA
GAAGTGGTCCTGCAACTTTATCCGCCTCCATCCAGTCTATTAATTGTTGCCGGGAAGCTAGAGTAAGTAG
TTCGCCAGTTAATAGTTTGCGCAACGTTGTTGCCATTGCTACAGGCATCGTGGTGTCACGCTCGTCGTTT
GGTATGGCTTCATTCAGCTCCGGTTCCCAACGATCAAGGCGAGTTACATGATCCCCCATGTTGTGCAAAA
AAGCGGTTAGCTCCTTCGGTCCTCCGATCGTTGTCAGAAGTAAGTTGGCCGCAGTGTTATCACTCATGGT
TATGGCAGCACTGCATAATTCTCTTACTGTCATGCCATCCGTAAGATGCTTTTCTGTGACTGGTGAGTAC
TCAACCAAGTCATTCTGAGAATAGTGTATGCGGCGACCGAGTTGCTCTTGCCCGGCGTCAATACGGGATA
ATACCGCGCCACATAGCAGAACTTTAAAAGTGCTCATCATTGGAAAACGTTCTTCGGGGCGAAAACTCTC
AAGGATCTTACCGCTGTTGAGATCCAGTTCGATGTAACCCACTCGTGCACCCAACTGATCTTCAGCATCT
TTTACTTTCACCAGCGTTTCTGGGTGAGCAAAAACAGGAAGGCAAAATGCCGCAAAAAAGGGAATAAGGG
CGACACGGAAATGTTGAATACTCATACTCTTCCTTTTTCAATATTATTGAAGCATTTATCAGGGTTATTG
TCTCATGAGCGGATACATATTTGAATGTATTTAGAAAAATAAACAAATAGGGGTTCCGCGCACATTTCCC
CGAAAAGTGCCACCTGACGTC
Features (pLannotate 1.2.2; 21 found; start..end, strand, type, name):
     28..80      -  misc_feature   bom (fragment): basis of mobility region from pBR322
    235..614     +  enhancer       CMV enhancer: human cytomegalovirus immediate early enhancer
    615..818     +  promoter       CMV promoter: human cytomegalovirus (CMV) immediate early promoter
    814..847     +  LTR            5' LTR (truncated) (fragment): truncated 5' long terminal repeat (LTR) from HIV-1
    863..881     +  promoter       T7 promoter: promoter for bacteriophage T7 RNA polymerase
    949..1665    +  CDS            EGFP: EGFP is a basic (constitutively fluorescent) green fluorescent protein published in 1996, derived from Aequorea victoria. It is reported to be a rapidly-maturing weak dimer with moderate acid sensitivity.
   1654..6207    +  CDS            TNRC6A (fragment): TNR6A_HUMAN - Also known as CAGH26, KIAA1460, TNRC6. Experimental evidence at protein level: Swiss-Prot protein existence level 1. Plays a role in RNA-mediated gene silencing by both micro- RNAs (miRNAs) and short interfering RNAs (siRNAs). Required for miRNA- dependent repression of translation and for siRNA-dependent endonucleolytic cleavage of complementary mRNAs by argonaute family proteins. As a scaffolding protein, associates with argonaute proteins bound to partially complementary mRNAs, and can simultaneously recruit CCR4-NOT and PAN deadenylase complexes. From Homo sapiens (Human).
   6248..6472    +  polyA_signal   bGH poly(A) signal: bovine growth hormone polyadenylation signal
   6476..6497    +  promoter       SV40 promoter (fragment): SV40 enhancer and early promoter
   6518..6946    +  rep_origin     f1 ori (sequence partly withheld): f1 bacteriophage origin of replication; arrow indicates direction of (+) strand synthesis
   6960..7289    +  promoter       SV40 promoter: SV40 enhancer and early promoter
   7356..8147    +  CDS            neo: KKA2_KLEPN - Also known as kan, nptII. Experimental evidence at protein level: Swiss-Prot protein existence level 1. Resistance to kanamycin, neomycin, paromomycin, ribostamycin, butirosin and gentamicin B. From Klebsiella pneumoniae.
   8171..8329    +  CDS            ble (fragment): BLE_KLEPN - Experimental evidence at protein level: Swiss-Prot protein existence level 1. Binding protein with a strong affinity to the bleomycin family of antibiotics. Binds to CL990; an antimitotic-antibiotic compound. From Klebsiella pneumoniae.
   8324..8445    +  polyA_signal   SV40 poly(A) signal: SV40 polyadenylation signal
   8516..8538    -  protein_bind   lac operator (fragment): The lac repressor binds to the lac operator to inhibit transcription in E. coli. This inhibition can be relieved by adding lactose or isopropyl-β-D-thiogalactopyranoside (IPTG). lac repressor encoded by lacI
   8542..8572    -  promoter       lac promoter: promoter for the E. coli lac operon
   8587..8608    -  protein_bind   CAP binding site: CAP binding activates transcription in the presence of cAMP. E. coli catabolite activator protein
   8621..8713    -  CDS            lacI (fragment): lac repressor; lacI; The lac repressor binds to the lac operator to inhibit transcription in E. coli. This inhibition can be relieved by adding lactose or isopropyl-β-D-thiogalactopyranoside (IPTG).
   8896..9481    -  rep_origin     ori: high-copy-number ColE1/pMB1/pBR322/pUC origin of replication
   9652..10512   -  CDS            AmpR: β-lactamase; bla; confers resistance to ampicillin, carbenicillin, and related antibiotics
  10513..10617   -  promoter       AmpR promoter: bla
