[The description below was written by a language model from this plasmid's Addgene catalogue record and pLannotate feature annotations shown in this document.]
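Description:
pmyc-GFP-TNRC6A-del.GW-I+III is a 10,648 bp mammalian expression plasmid built on the pcDNA3.1 backbone. It is propagated in E. coli through a high-copy ColE1/pUC-type origin with ampicillin selection (AmpR under its own bla promoter), and it also carries an f1 phage origin. For selection in mammalian cells, an SV40 early promoter drives a neomycin phosphotransferase gene followed by an SV40 polyadenylation signal, which allows G418 selection of stable transfectants. The short annotated fragments of bom, lac promoter/operator, lacI, ble and an HIV-1 LTR are small backbone remnants or partial sequence matches, not functional modules.

The expression cassette uses the CMV immediate-early enhancer and promoter, with a T7 promoter just downstream, and ends in the bovine growth hormone polyadenylation signal. It encodes human TNRC6A (GW182) fused at its N terminus to a Myc epitope and EGFP, cloned between NheI and XbaI sites. The feature table annotates EGFP running directly into the TNRC6A coding region. The Myc tag is listed in the catalogue entry but is not annotated separately. The TNRC6A insert is a deletion mutant lacking amino acids 457–532 and 804–924, and the construct name suggests these correspond to regions designated GW-I and GW-III. TNRC6A is a scaffold protein that associates with Argonaute proteins and recruits deadenylase complexes in miRNA- and siRNA-mediated silencing. The construct therefore allows fluorescence imaging and Myc-based detection of the mutant protein in transfected cells. This fits the associated study of TNRC6A as an Argonaute-navigating protein for microRNA-mediated silencing in the nucleus, where such a mutant would serve to examine how the deleted regions contribute to localisation and protein interactions.
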