Addgene plasmid #42035: pmyc-GFP-TNRC6A-del.GW-I+III
Depositing lab: Kumiko Ui-Tei. Depositing organization: The University of Tokyo. Publication: Human TNRC6A is an Argonaute-navigator protein for microRNA-mediated gene silencing in the nucleus. Nishi K, Nishi A, Nagasawa T, Ui-Tei K. RNA. 2013 Jan;19(1):17-35. doi: 10.1261/rna.034769.112. Epub 2012 Nov 13. PubMed 23150874.
Backbone
  Vector backbone: pcDNA3.1
  Backbone size w/o insert (bp): 5338
  Total vector size (bp): 10648
  Vector type: Mammalian Expression
  Selectable markers: Neomycin (select with G418)
Growth in bacteria
  Bacterial resistance: Ampicillin, 100 μg/mL
  Growth temperature: 37°C
  Growth strain: DH5alpha
  Copy number: High Copy
Gene/Insert
  Gene/Insert name: TNRC6A (alt name: GW182)
  Species: H. sapiens (human)
  Mutation: deleted aa457-532 and aa804-924
  GenBank ID: AAK62026.1
  Entrez Gene: TNRC6A (a.k.a. CAGH26, FAME6, GW1, GW182, TNRC6)
  Promoter: CMV
  Tag / fusion protein: Myc (N terminal on insert); EGFP (N terminal on insert)
  Cloning method: Restriction Enzyme; 5′ cloning site NheI (not destroyed); 3′ cloning site XbaI (not destroyed)
  Sequencing primers: 5′ CGCAAATGGGCGGTAGGCGTG
Terms and licenses: Academic/Nonprofit Terms; Industry Terms: Not Available to Industry
How to cite: pmyc-GFP-TNRC6A-del.GW-I+III was a gift from Kumiko Ui-Tei (Addgene plasmid # 42035 ; http://n2t.net/addgene:42035 ; RRID:Addgene_42035)
