>Addgene plasmid #42035 | pmyc-GFP-TNRC6A-del.GW-I+III | addgene partial sequence | sequence record 59643 | EGFP-C 5'-CATGGTCCTGCTGGAGTTCGTG-3'
GGACGAGCTGTACAAGTCCGGCGGCAAGCTTATGGATGCTGATTCTGCCTCCAGTTCTGAATCAGAGAGA
AACATCACTATCATGGCTTCAGGGAACACAGGTGGTGAAAAAGATGGCCTTCGGAATAGCACTGGACTTG
GTTCCCAAAACAAGTTTGTAGTTGGTAGCAGCAGCAATAATGTGGGCCATGGAAGTAGTACTGGGCCATG
GGGTTTTTCCCATGGAGCCATAATAAGCACATGTCAGGTCTCTGTGGATGCTCCTGAAAGCAAATCTGAA
AGTAGCAACAATAGAATGAATGCTTGGGGCACTGTAAGTTCTTCATCAAATGGAGGGTTAAATCCAAGCA
CTTTGAATTCAGCTAGCAACCATGGTGCCTGGCCAGTATTAGAGAACAATGGACTTGCCCTAAAAGGGCC
TGTAGGGAGTGGTAGTTCTGGCATTAATATTCAGTGCAGTACTATAGGCCAGATGCCTAACAATCAGAGT
ATTAACTCTAAAGTGAGTGGTGGTTCTACCCATGGTACCTGGGGAAGCCTTCAGGAAACTTGTGAATCTG
AAGTAAGTGGTACACAGAAGGTTTCATTCAGTGGTCAACCTCAAAATATTACCACTGAAATGACTGGACC
AAATAACACTACTAACTTTATGACCTCTAGTTTACCAAACTCCGGTTCAGTGCAGAATAATGAGCTGCCT
AGTAGTAACACAGGGGCCTGGCGTGTGAGCACAATGAATCATCCTCAGATGCAGGCTCCATCAGGTATGA
ATGGCACTTCCCTTTCTCACCTTAGCAATGGAGAGTCAAAAAGTGGAGGCTCTTATGGTACTACATGGGG
TGCCTATGGTTCTAATTACTCTGGAGACAAATGTTCAGGCCCTAATGGCCAAGCTAATGGTGACACTGTG
A
