>Addgene plasmid #42035 | pmyc-GFP-TNRC6A-del.GW-I+III | addgene partial sequence | sequence record 60040 | CMV-F 5'-CGCAAATGGGCGGTAGGCGTG-3'
AGCAGAGCTCTCTGGCTAACTAGAGAACCCACTGCTTACTGGCTTATCGAAATTAATACGACTCACTATA
GGGAGACCCAAGCTGGCTAGCCCACCATGGAACAAAAACTCATCTCAGAAGAGGATCTGTCCGGCGGCAT
GGTGAGCAAGGGCGAGGAGCTGTTCACCGGGGTGGTGCCCATCCTGGTCGAGCTGGACGGCGACGTAAAC
GGCCACAAGTTCAGCGTGTCCGGCGAGGGCGAGGGCGATGCCACCTACGGCAAGCTGACCCTGAAGTTCA
TCTGCACCACCGGCAAGCTGCCCGTGCCCTGGCCCACCCTCGTGACCACCCTGACCTACGGCGTGCAGTG
CTTCAGCCGCTACCCCGACCACATGAAGCAGCACGACTTCTTCAAGTCCGCCATGCCCGAAGGCTACGTC
CAGGAGCGCACCATCTTCTTCAAGGACGACGGCAACTACAAGACCCGCGCCGAGGTGAAGTTCGAGGGCG
ACACCCTGGTGAACCGCATCGAGCTGAAGGGCATCGACTTCAAGGAGGACGGCAACATCCTGGGGCACAA
GCTGGAGTACAACTACAACAGCCACAACGTCTATATCATGGCCGACAAGCAGAAGAACGGCATCAAGGTG
AACTTCAAGATCCGCCACAACATCGAGGACGGCAGCGTGCAGCTCGCCGACCACTACCAGCAGAACACCC
CCATCGGCGACGGCCCCGTGCTGCTGCCCGACAACCACTACCTGAGCACCCAGTCCGCCCTGAGCAAAGA
CCCCAACGAGAAGCGCGATCACATGGTCCTGCTGGAGTTCGTGACCGCCGCCGGGATCACTCTCGGCATG
GACGAGCTGTACAAGTCCGGCGGCAAGCTTATGGATGCTGATTCTGCCTCCAGTTCTGAATCAGAGAGAA
ACATCACTATCATGGCTTCAGGGAACACAG
