>Addgene plasmid #42035 | pmyc-GFP-TNRC6A-del.GW-I+III | addgene partial sequence | sequence record 60041 | hTNRC6A-R1 5'-GGAAATCTGAGGCCGAGAAC-3'
TGTAATCACCAATATTTAGGCTATGTTTATCTATCTCCATTCGTTTGTCTTGTAACATTCCTCCAGAAAG
GTCCATCTTATTGCTTTGTACATTTTCCTCTGGTGAGTCTCTCGAAAAACTGATGTTTGAAAACTGTTTA
ACAAATGGATTTATCCACGCTTCTTCTTGTTTGTTTCCACCTTTCATCATTCCCCTTTCCCTTCTCCTTT
TTTTGCCACTCAGACTGCTTGCCTCTTTGTTTGAGATGGCACTTGCAGGCGTTAGCAGCTGATGTACCTG
TGCTTGCTGGTCTGAACGGCTGTTGCCATTTGGGACGTTTTTGTTCCACATGTTCACATTTTTGTAGTTG
TATTTGCTTGGATCTCCCCAAGCTGAAGTTCCATCATCAATCTCCATTTTGCGACGTATAGATTCTGGGG
ATGGTTCCTCCCAGCCTGTGGGTTCTTCTTCTTTTGCTGGGGCTGGTATAGGTCCCCCCAGCCAGCCTGT
ACCAGGAGGTTTGCCTGTAGCTGGTGGGATTCCCCAAGATCCAACAATGTCTTGTTGCTTGTTCCAGTCT
GGAGAGCTGACTGGCTTTGACGAATCTCCCCAACCTAGAGACTGATTAGACTTTGGAGGGTCTCCCCATC
CCTGGGAAGGAGTAGGTTTAGAAGATTCATCCCATCCTGATGAATTATTTGGATTTATGTTGTTTCCCCA
AGTGAAAGAACTAGTTTTACCAAGTTCGTTCCAACCGGAAACGGACCTGTCACTGTCACTACCTCCTGAG
CTGGATTTCTTATTGGCCTCACCCCAATGGTTATTCCTTGAAGTTTCTCCCCAGTTATCACTGGCAGAAA
CAGACCACCCTTGGCTTGATTTTTGTCCATCACCCCATCCCTGTT
