>Addgene plasmid #42035 | pmyc-GFP-TNRC6A-del.GW-I+III | addgene partial sequence | sequence record 60042 | hTNRC6A-F1 5'-atgagcaaagcagtgtgtgg-3'
AGCGATGGTAGTACAGAAAGCACTGGACGCCTTGAGGAAAAAGGAACTGGGGAAAGTCAGAGTAGAGACA
GAAGAAAAATTGATCAGCACACATTACTCCAAAGCATTGTAAACCCCAAACCTGCTCTGAGGTGGGGAGA
TTCCAAAGGCTCAAACTGCCAGGGGGGGTGGGAAGATGATTCTGCTGCTACAGGAATGGTCAAGAGCAAT
CAGTGGGGGAATTGCAAAGAGGAGAAGGCTGCATGGAATGACTCGCAAAAGAATAAACAGGGATGGGGTG
ATGGACAAAAATCAAGCCAAGGGTGGTCTGTTTCTGCCAGTGATAACTGGGGAGAAACTTCAAGGAATAA
CCATTGGGGTGAGGCCAATAAGAAATCCAGCTCAGGAGGTAGTGACAGTGACAGGTCCGTTTCCGGTTGG
AACGAACTTGGTAAAACTAGTTCTTTCACTTGGGGAAACAACATAAATCCAAATAATTCATCAGGATGGG
ATGAATCTTCTAAACCTACTCCTTCCCAGGGATGGGGAGACCCTCCAAAGTCTAATCAGTCTCTAGGTTG
GGGAGATTCGTCAAAGCCAGTCAGCTCTCCAGACTGGAACAAGCAACAAGACATTGTTGGATCTTGGGGA
ATCCCACCAGCTACAGGCAAACCTCCTGGTACAGGCTGGCTGGGGGGACCTATACCAGCCCCAGCAAAAG
AAGAAGAACCCACAGGCTGGGAGGAACCATCCCCAGAATCTATACGTCGCAAAATGGAGATTGATGATGG
AACTTCAGCTTGGGGAGATCCAAGCAAATACAACTACAAAAATGTGAACATGTGGAACAAAAACGTCCCA
AATGGCAACAGCC
